Addgene plasmid #41883: pJN105-Hygro-GFP
Depositing lab: Howard Steinman. Depositing organization: Albert Einstein College of Medicine. Publication: Icm/dot-independent entry of Legionella pneumophila into amoeba and macrophage hosts. Bandyopadhyay P, Xiao H, Coleman HA, Price-Whelan A, Steinman HM. Infect Immun. 2004 Aug;72(8):4541-51. 10.1128/IAI.72.8.4541-4551.2004 PubMed 15271914.
Backbone
  Vector backbone: pJN105
  Backbone size w/o insert (bp): 6050
  Modifications to backbone: Gentamicin resistance cassette replaced with hygromycin resistance fragment from pMV206.hygro
  Vector type: Bacterial Expression ; Bacterial broad host range vector
  Selectable markers: Hygromycin
Growth in bacteria
  Bacterial resistance: Hygromycin, 200 μg/mL
  Growth temperature: 37°C
  Growth strain: DH5alpha
  Copy number: Low Copy
Gene/Insert
  Gene/Insert name: Ptac::GFP-mut-2 (alt names: GFP-mut-2; GFP)
  Species: A. victoria
  Mutation: GFP-mut-2 is GFP with Ser65Ala, Val68Leu, and Ser72Ala
  Promoter: Ptac
  Cloning method: Restriction Enzyme; 5′ cloning site NheI (not destroyed); 3′ cloning site NheI (not destroyed)
  Sequencing primers: 5′ pBAD-F (ATGCCATAGCATTTTTATCC); 3′ M13_pUC_fwd
Resource information
  A portion of this plasmid was derived from a plasmid made by: HygroR gene obtained by PC from pMV206.hygro, from William Jacobs, Jr., Albert Einstein College of Medicine, Bronx, New York. Ptac::GFP-mut-2 obtained by PCR from pGS-GFP04 from Howard Shuman, University of Chicago, Chicago, Illinois. (PMID: 11722729)
Terms and licenses: Academic/Nonprofit Terms; Industry Terms: Not Available to Industry
Depositor comments: The pBBR1MCS-5 derivative of the Bordetella bronchiseptica BHR plasmid has a pBBR/BHR replicon that is maintained in L. pneumophila and is compatible with IncP, IncW, IncQ, and IncRi incompatibility groups. Plasmid pJN105 is a derivative of pBBR1MCS-5 with araC and PBAD regions before the polylinker. PCR primers with BglII sites at their 5′ ends were used to amplify the region outside the gentamicin cassette in pJN105. The PCR fragment was digested with BglII, blunted with the Klenow fragment, and ligated to the blunted DdeI-DdeI hygromycin resistance fragment from pMV206.hygro to form pJN105-hygro. The Ptac-GFP fragment of pGS-GFP04 was amplified by PCR by using primers with NheI sites at their 5′ ends. After digestion with NheI, this fragment was ligated with NheI-digested pJN105-hygro to form pJN105-hygro-GFP.
How to cite: pJN105-Hygro-GFP was a gift from Howard Steinman (Addgene plasmid # 41883 ; http://n2t.net/addgene:41883 ; RRID:Addgene_41883)
