[The description below was written by a language model from this plasmid's Addgene catalogue record.]
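Description:
pJN105-Hygro-GFP is a low-copy, broad-host-range bacterial expression plasmid that produces a bright GFP variant for labelling Gram-negative bacteria. Its backbone, pJN105 (about 6 kb without insert), derives from pBBR1MCS-5 and carries the pBBR replicon originally from a Bordetella bronchiseptica plasmid. According to the record, this replicon is maintained in Legionella pneumophila and is compatible with plasmids of the IncP, IncW and IncQ incompatibility groups, among others, so it can coexist with many other commonly used vectors. pJN105 also contributes araC and the arabinose-inducible PBAD promoter upstream of the polylinker. In this derivative the original gentamicin resistance cassette was removed and replaced with a hygromycin resistance fragment taken from pMV206.hygro, so hygromycin is the sole selection marker, and the plasmid is propagated in standard E. coli cloning strains.

The payload is a Ptac::GFP-mut-2 cassette amplified from pGS-GFP04 and inserted at the NheI site, which is retained on both sides of the insert. GFP-mut-2 is Aequorea victoria GFP carrying the Ser65Ala, Val68Leu and Ser72Ala substitutions, a mutant class generally valued for stronger fluorescence under blue excitation. Because the cassette brings its own tac promoter, a hybrid trp/lac promoter, GFP expression is driven by Ptac rather than depending on the backbone's PBAD system. The record does not state the orientation of the insert relative to PBAD, and no feature table is provided. The associated work concerns entry of L. pneumophila into amoeba and macrophage hosts, consistent with use of this plasmid to fluorescently mark bacteria in infection and uptake assays, particularly in strains already carrying other resistance markers.
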