>Addgene plasmid #41883 | pJN105-Hygro-GFP | addgene partial sequence | sequence record 64560 | pBAD-F 5'-ATGCCATAGCATTTTTATCC-3'
CTTTTTATCGCAACTCTCTACTGTTTCTCCATACCCGTTTTTTTGGGCTAGCTCTCTCTCATCCGCCAAA
ACAGCCAAGCTTGCATGCCTGCAGGTCTGGACATTTATTTGTATAGTTCATCCATGCCATGTGTAATCCC
AGCAGCTGTTACAAACTCAAGAAGGACCATGTGGTCTCTCTTTTCGTTGGGATCTTTCGAAAGGGCAGAT
TGTGTGGACAGGTAATGGTTGTCTGGTAAAAGGACAGGGCCATCGCCAATTGGAGTATTTTGTTGATAAT
GGTCTGCTAGTTGAACGCTTCCATCTTCAATGTTGTGTCTAATTTTGAAGTTAACTTTGATTCCATTCTT
TTGTTTGTCTGCCATGATGTATACATTGTGTGAGTTATAGTTGTATTCCAATTTGTGTCCAAGAATGTTT
CCATCTTCTTTAAAATCAATACCTTTTAACTCGATTCTATTAACAAGGATATCACCTTCAAACTTGATTT
CAGCACGTGTCTTGTAGTTCCCGTCATCTTTGAAAAATATAGTTCTTTCCTGTACATAACCTTCGGGCAT
GGCACTCTTGAAAAAGTCATGCTGTTTCATATGATCTGGGTATCTCGCAAAGCATTGAAGACCATACGCG
AAAGTAGTGACAAGTGTTGGCCATGGAACAGGTAGTTTTCCAGTAGTGCAAATAAATTTAAGGGTAAGTT
TTCCGTATGTTGCATCACCTTCACCCTCTCCACTGACAGAAAA
