>Addgene plasmid #41883 | pJN105-Hygro-GFP | addgene partial sequence | sequence record 65160 | GFP-F 5'-GGTCCTTCTTGAGTTTGTAAC-3'
AATAAATGTCCAGACCTGCAGGCATGCAAGCTTGGCTGTTTTNCCCTTATGAGAGAGAGCTAGCCCAAAA
AAACGGGTATGGAGAAACAGTAGAGAGTTGCGATAAAAAGCGTCAGGTAGGATCCGCTAATCTTATGGAT
AAAAATGCTATGGCATAGCAAAGTGTGACGCCGTGCAAATAATCAATGTGGACTTTTCTGCCGTGATTAT
AGACACTTTTGTTACGCGTTTTTGTCATGGCTTTGGTCCCGCTTTGTTACAGAATGCTTTTAATAAGCGG
GGTTACCGGTTTGGTTAGCGAGAAGAGCCAGTAAAAGACGCAGTGACGGCAATGTCTGATGCAATATGGA
CAATTGGTTTCTTCTCTGAATGGCGGGAGTATGAAAAGTATGGCGAAGCGCAAAATGATCCCCTGCTGCC
GGGATACTCGTTTAATGCCCATCTGGTGGCGGGTTTAACGCCGATTGAGGCCAACGGTTATCTCGATTTT
TTTATCGACCGACCGCTGGGAATGAAAGGTTATATTCTCAATCTCACCATTCGCGGTCAGGGGGTGGTGA
AAAATCAGGGACGAGAATTTGTTTGCCGACCGGGTGATATTTTGCTGTTCCCGCCAGGAGAGATTCATCA
CTACGGTCGTCATCCGGAGGCTCGCGAATGGTATCACCAGTGGGTTTACTTTCGTCCGCGCGCCTACTGG
CATGAATGGCTTAACTGGCCGTCAATATTTGCCAATACGGGGTTCTTTCGCCCGGATGAAGCGCACCAGC
CGCATTTCAGCGACCTGTTTGGGCAAATCATTAACGCCGGGCAAGGGGAAGGGCGCTATTCGGAGCTGCT
GGCGATAAATCTGCTTGAGCAATTGTTACTGCGGCGCATGGAAGCGATTAACGAGTCGCTCCATCCACCG
ATGGATAATCGGGTACGCGAGGCT
