>Addgene plasmid #41883 | pJN105-Hygro-GFP | addgene partial sequence | sequence record 65161 | GFP-R 5'-CCATCTAATTCAACAAGAATTGGGACAAC-3'
TTCTCCTTTACTCATATGTATATCTCCTTCTTAAATCTAGAGGATCCCCGGGTACCGAGCTCGAATTCTG
TTTCCTGTGTGAAATTGTTATCCGCTCACAATTCCACACATTATACGAGCCGATGATTAATTGTCAACAG
CTCATTTCAGAATATTTGCCAGAACCGTTATGATGTCGGCGCGCTAGCTGGACCCCAGAACCGTTATGAT
GTCGGCGCGCTAGCGTGGTGCTTGGCTGTTTTGGCGGATGAGAGAGAGCTAGCGAATTCCTGCAGCCCGG
GGGATCCACTAGTTCTAGAGCGGCCGCCACCGCGGTGGAGCTCCAATTCGCCCTATAGTGAGTCGTATTA
CGCGCGCTCACTGGCCGTCGTTTTACAACGTCGTGACTGGGAAAACCCTGGCGTTACCCAACTTAATCGC
CTTGCAGCACATCCCCCTTTCGCCAGCTGGCGTAATAGCGAAGAGGCCCGCACCGATCGCCCTTCCCAAC
AGTTGCGCAGCCTGAATGGCGAATGGAAATTGTAAGCGTTAATATTTTGTTAAAATTCGCGTTAAATTTT
TGTTAAATCAGCTCATTTTTTAACCAATAGGCCGTACTGCGATGAGTGGCAGGGCGGGGCGTAATTTTTT
TAAGGCAGTTATTGGTGCCCTTAAACGCCTGGTTGCTACGCCTGAATAAGTGATAATAAGCGGATGAATG
GCAGAAATTCGAAAGCAAATTCGACCCGGTCGTCGGTTCAGGGCAGGGTCGTTAAATAGCCGCTTATGTC
TATTGCTGGTTTACCGGTTTATTGACTACCGGAAGCAGTGTGACCGTGTGCTTCTCAAATGCCTGAGGCC
AGTTTGCTCAGGCTCTCCCCGTGGA
